Addgene plasmid #195746: pTubulin-miRFP718nano
Purpose: Human alpha-tubulin labelled with near-infrared fluorescent protein miRFP718nano
Depositing lab: Vladislav Verkhusha. Depositing organization: University of Helsinki. Publication: Deep-tissue SWIR imaging using rationally designed small red-shifted near-infrared fluorescent protein. Oliinyk OS, Ma C, Pletnev S, Baloban M, Toboada C, Sheng H, Yao J, Verkhusha VV. Nat Methods. 2022 Dec 1. doi: 10.1038/s41592-022-01683-0. PubMed 36456785.
Backbone
  Vector backbone: pcDNA3.1
  Backbone manufacturer: Invitrogen
  Vector type: Mammalian Expression
Growth in bacteria
  Bacterial resistance: Ampicillin, 100 μg/mL
  Growth temperature: 37°C
  Growth strain: DH5alpha
  Copy number: High Copy
Gene/Insert
  Gene/Insert name: miRFP718nano-human alpha-tubulin
  Species: H. sapiens (human), Synthetic
  Insert size (bp): 1854
  Promoter: CMV
  Tag / fusion protein: miRFP718nano (N terminal on insert)
  Cloning method: Restriction Enzyme; 5′ cloning site KpnI (not destroyed); 3′ cloning site BamHI (not destroyed)
  Sequencing primers: 5′ CMV Forward; 3′ BGH Reverse
Terms and licenses: Academic/Nonprofit Terms; Industry Terms: Not Available to Industry
How to cite: pTubulin-miRFP718nano was a gift from Vladislav Verkhusha (Addgene plasmid # 195746 ; http://n2t.net/addgene:195746 ; RRID:Addgene_195746)
