[The description below was written by a language model from this plasmid's Addgene catalogue record and pLannotate feature annotations shown in this document.]
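Description:
pTubulin-miRFP718nano is a mammalian expression plasmid built on the pcDNA3.1 backbone that produces human alpha-tubulin fused at its N-terminus to the small near-infrared fluorescent protein miRFP718nano. The fusion (recorded as an 1854 bp insert placed between KpnI and BamHI sites) sits downstream of the CMV immediate early enhancer and promoter and is terminated by the bovine growth hormone polyadenylation signal. A T7 promoter lies just upstream of the open reading frame. The automated annotation labels the fluorescent protein region as miRFP670nano and the tubulin region as bovine alpha-1B tubulin. These are most likely closest-match calls, reflecting the relatedness of the nano-series proteins and the strong conservation of alpha-tubulin, rather than a conflict with the catalogue description. A short unannotated stretch between the two coding regions presumably encodes a linker. Proteins of this family, derived from a cyanobacteriochrome, require biliverdin as a chromophore.

In bacteria the plasmid is maintained through a high-copy ColE1/pUC-type origin and selected with ampicillin via the β-lactamase gene. An f1 origin is also present. The sequence record additionally shows a bleomycin/Zeocin resistance gene (Sh ble) driven by tandem SV40 early and EM7 promoters and followed by an SV40 polyadenylation signal. This suggests a Zeocin-selectable version of the backbone that could support selection in mammalian cells, although the catalogue entry does not mention it. The construct is intended for labelling microtubules in transfected mammalian cells for near-infrared imaging, and the associated work concerns deep-tissue imaging with this red-shifted protein.
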