Features (pLannotate 1.2.2; 22 found; start..end, strand, type, name):
    152..531     +  enhancer       CMV enhancer: human cytomegalovirus immediate early enhancer
    532..735     +  promoter       CMV promoter: human cytomegalovirus (CMV) immediate early promoter
    731..764     +  LTR            5' LTR (truncated) (fragment): truncated 5' long terminal repeat (LTR) from HIV-1
    780..798     +  promoter       T7 promoter: promoter for bacteriophage T7 RNA polymerase
    831..1271    +  CDS            miRFP670nano: miRFP670nano is a basic (constitutively fluorescent) near ir fluorescent protein published in 2019, derived from Nostoc punctiforme. It has very low acid sensitivity. It requires the cofactor biliverdin for fluorescence.
   1335..2684    +  CDS            TBA1B_BOVIN: Experimental evidence at protein level: Swiss-Prot protein existence level 1. Tubulin is the major constituent of microtubules. It binds two moles of GTP, one at an exchangeable site on the beta chain and one at a non-exchangeable site on the alpha chain. From Bos taurus (Bovine).
   2806..3030    +  polyA_signal   bGH poly(A) signal: bovine growth hormone polyadenylation signal
   3034..3055    +  promoter       SV40 promoter (fragment): SV40 enhancer and early promoter
   3076..3504    +  rep_origin     f1 ori (sequence partly withheld): f1 bacteriophage origin of replication; arrow indicates direction of (+) strand synthesis
   3518..3847    +  promoter       SV40 promoter: SV40 enhancer and early promoter
   3895..3942    +  promoter       EM7 promoter: synthetic bacterial promoter&nbsp
   3961..4335    +  CDS            BleoR: antibiotic-binding protein; Sh ble from Streptoalloteichus hindustanus; confers resistance to bleomycin, phleomycin, and Zeocin™
   4345..4470    +  CDS            ble (fragment): BLE_KLEPN - Experimental evidence at protein level: Swiss-Prot protein existence level 1. Binding protein with a strong affinity to the bleomycin family of antibiotics. Binds to CL990; an antimitotic-antibiotic compound. From Klebsiella pneumoniae.
   4465..4586    +  polyA_signal   SV40 poly(A) signal: SV40 polyadenylation signal
   4659..4675    -  protein_bind   lac operator: The lac repressor binds to the lac operator to inhibit transcription in E. coli. This inhibition can be relieved by adding lactose or isopropyl-β-D-thiogalactopyranoside (IPTG). lac repressor encoded by lacI
   4683..4713    -  promoter       lac promoter: promoter for the E. coli lac operon
   4728..4749    -  protein_bind   CAP binding site: CAP binding activates transcription in the presence of cAMP. E. coli catabolite activator protein
   4762..4854    -  CDS            lacI (fragment): lac repressor; lacI; The lac repressor binds to the lac operator to inhibit transcription in E. coli. This inhibition can be relieved by adding lactose or isopropyl-β-D-thiogalactopyranoside (IPTG).
   5037..5625    -  rep_origin     ori: high-copy-number ColE1/pMB1/pBR322/pUC origin of replication
   5796..6656    -  CDS            AmpR: β-lactamase; bla; confers resistance to ampicillin, carbenicillin, and related antibiotics
   6657..6761    -  promoter       AmpR promoter: bla
   6820..6872    -  misc_feature   bom (fragment): basis of mobility region from pBR322
>Addgene plasmid #195746 | pTubulin-miRFP718nano | addgene full sequence | sequence record 384903 | Addgene NGS Result
CTCCCTGCTTGTGTGTTGGAGGTCGCTGAGTAGTGCGCGAGCAAAATTTAAGCTACAACAAGGCAAGGCT
TGACCGACAATTGCATGAAGAATCTGCTTAGGGTTAGGCGTTTTGCGCTGCTTCGCGATGTACGGGCCAG
ATATACGCGTTGACATTGATTATTGACTAGTTATTAATAGTAATCAATTACGGGGTCATTAGTTCATAGC
CCATATATGGAGTTCCGCGTTACATAACTTACGGTAAATGGCCCGCCTGGCTGACCGCCCAACGACCCCC
GCCCATTGACGTCAATAATGACGTATGTTCCCATAGTAACGCCAATAGGGACTTTCCATTGACGTCAATG
GGTGGAGTATTTACGGTAAACTGCCCACTTGGCAGTACATCAAGTGTATCATATGCCAAGTACGCCCCCT
ATTGACGTCAATGACGGTAAATGGCCCGCCTGGCATTATGCCCAGTACATGACCTTATGGGACTTTCCTA
CTTGGCAGTACATCTACGTATTAGTCATCGCTATTACCATGGTGATGCGGTTTTGGCAGTACATCAATGG
GCGTGGATAGCGGTTTGACTCACGGGGATTTCCAAGTCTCCACCCCATTGACGTCAATGGGAGTTTGTTT
TGGCACCAAAATCAACGGGACTTTCCAAAATGTCGTAACAACTCCGCCCCATTGACGCAAATGGGCGGTA
GGCGTGTACGGTGGGAGGTCTATATAAGCAGAGCTCTCTGGCTAACTAGAGAACCCACTGCTTACTGGCT
TATCGAAATTAATACGACTCACTATAGGGAGACCCAAGCTGGCTAGTTAAGCTTGGTACCATGGCAAACC
TGGACAAGATGCTGAACACCATCGTGACCGAGGTGCGCCAGTTCCTGCAAGTGGACAGACTCTGCGTGTT
CAAGTTCGAGGAAGATTACTCCGGCAACATCATCTACGAAGCCGTGGACGACGGATGGTTGAGCATCCTG
AAGACCCACGTGCGGGACTGCTACTTCATGGAAACCAGAGGCGAGGAATACCTGCACGGCAGATACCAGG
CCATCGCCGACATCCACCAGGCCAATCTGGCGGAGAGCTATAGAGACTTCCTGACCCAGTACCAGGTGCG
GGCCATTGTGGCTGTCCCCATCCTGAAGGGCAAGAAGCTGTGGGGCTTGTTCAGCGCCCACCAACTGGCC
GCCCCTCGGAGCTGGCAGGCCTGGGAAATCGAGTTCCTGAAACAGCAAGCCGTGGTGATGGGCATCGCCA
TCCAGCAGAGCGGAGGTGGTGGATCAGGAGGAGGTGGTTCTGGAGGTGGTGGATCAGGAGGAAGATCTCG
AGTGCGTGAGTGCATCTCCATCCACGTTGGCCAGGCTGGTGTCCAGATTGGCAATGCCTGCTGGGAGCTC
TACTGCCTGGAACACGGCATCCAGCCCGATGGCCAGATGCCAAGTGACAAGACCATTGGGGGAGGAGATG
ACTCCTTCAACACCTTCTTCAGTGAGACGGGCGCTGGCAAGCACGTGCCCCGGGCTGTGTTTGTAGACTT
GGAACCCACAGTCATTGATGAAGTTCGCACTGGCACCTACCGCCAGCTCTTCCACCCTGAGCAGCTCATC
ACAGGCAAGGAAGATGCTGCCAATAACTATGCCCGAGGGCACTACACCATTGGCAAGGAGATCATTGACC
TTGTGTTGGACCGAATTCGCAAGCTGGCTGACCAGTGCACCGGTCTTCAGGGCTTCTTGGTTTTCCACAG
CTTTGGTGGGGGAACTGGTTCTGGGTTCACCTCCCTGCTCATGGAACGTCTCTCAGTTGATTATGGCAAG
AAGTCCAAGCTGGAGTTCTCCATTTACCCAGCACCCCAGGTTTCCACAGCTGTAGTTGAGCCCTACAACT
CCATCCTCACCACCCACACCACCCTGGAGCACTCTGATTGTGCCTTCATGGTAGACAATGAGGCCATCTA
TGACATCTGTCGTAGAAACCTCGATATCGAGCGCCCAACCTACACTAACCTTAACCGCCTTATTAGCCAG
ATTGTGTCCTCCATCACTGCTTCCCTGAGATTTGATGGAGCCCTGAATGTTGACCTGACAGAATTCCAGA
CCAACCTGGTGCCCTACCCCCGCATCCACTTCCCTCTGGCCACATATGCCCCTGTCATCTCTGCTGAGAA
AGCCTACCATGAACAGCTTTCTGTAGCAGAGATCACCAATGCTTGCTTTGAGCCAGCCAACCAGATGGTG
AAATGTGACCCTCGCCATGGTAAATACATGGCTTGCTGCCTGTTGTACCGTGGTGACGTGGTTCCCAAAG
ATGTCAATGCTGCCATTGCCACCATCAAAACCAAGCGCAGCATCCAGTTTGTGGATTGGTGCCCCACTGG
CTTCAAGGTTGGCATCAACTACCAGCCTCCCACTGTGGTGCCTGGTGGAGACCTGGCCAAGGTACAGAGA
GCTGTGTGCATGCTGAGCAACACCACAGCCATTGCTGAGGCCTGGGCTCGCCTGGACCACAAGTTTGACC
TGATGTATGCCAAGCGTGCCTTTGTTCACTGGTACGTGGGTGAGGGGATGGAGGAAGGCGAGTTTTCAGA
GGCCCGTGAAGATATGGCTGCCCTTGAGAAGGATTATGAGGAGGTTGGTGTGGATTCTGTTGAAGGAGAG
GGTGAGGAAGAAGGAGAGGAATACTAAGGATCCACCGGATCTAGAGGGCCCTTCGAACAAAAACTCATCT
CAGAAGAGGATCTGAATATGCATACCGGTCATCATCACCATCACCATTGAGTTTAAACCCGCTGATCAGC
CTCGACTGTGCCTTCTAGTTGCCAGCCATCTGTTGTTTGCCCCTCCCCCGTGCCTTCCTTGACCCTGGAA
GGTGCCACTCCCACTGTCCTTTCCTAATAAAATGAGGAAATTGCATCGCATTGTCTGAGTAGGTGTCATT
CTATTCTGGGGGGTGGGGTGGGGCAGGACAGCAAGGGGGAGGATTGGGAAGACAATAGCAGGCATGCTGG
GGATGCGGTGGGCTCTATGGCTTCTGAGGCGGAAAGAACCAGCTGGGGCTCTAGGGGGTATCCCC
[124 nt withheld, positions 3076-3199]
C
[91 nt withheld, positions 3201-3291]
A
[49 nt withheld, positions 3293-3341]
CCTTTGACGTTGGAGTCCACGTTCTTT
[37 nt withheld, positions 3369-3405]
ACCCTATCTCGGTCTATTCTTTTGATTTATAAGGGATTTTGCCGATTTCGGCCTATTGGTTAAAAAATGA
GCTGATTTAACAAAAATTTAACGCGAATTAATTCTGTGGAATGTGTGTCAGTTAGGGTGTGGAAAGTCCC
CAGGCTCCCCAGCAGGCAGAAGTATGCAAAGCATGCATCTCAATTAGTCAGCAACCAGGTGTGGAAAGTC
CCCAGGCTCCCCAGCAGGCAGAAGTATGCAAAGCATGCATCTCAATTAGTCAGCAACCATAGTCCCGCCC
CTAACTCCGCCCATCCCGCCCCTAACTCCGCCCAGTTCCGCCCATTCTCCGCCCCATGGCTGACTAATTT
TTTTTATTTATGCAGAGGCCGAGGCCGCCTCTGCCTCTGAGCTATTCCAGAAGTAGTGAGGAGGCTTTTT
TGGAGGCCTAGGCTTTTGCAAAAAGCTCCCGGGAGCTTGTATATCCATTTTCGGATCTGATCAGCACGTG
TTGACAATTAATCATCGGCATAGTATATCGGCATAGTATAATACGACAAGGTGAGGAACTAAACCATGGC
CAAGTTGACCAGTGCCGTTCCGGTGCTCACCGCGCGCGACGTCGCCGGAGCGGTCGAGTTCTGGACCGAC
CGGCTCGGGTTCTCCCGGGACTTCGTGGAGGACGACTTCGCCGGTGTGGTCCGGGACGACGTGACCCTGT
TCATCAGCGCGGTCCAGGACCAGGTGGTGCCGGACAACACCCTGGCCTGGGTGTGGGTGCGCGGCCTGGA
CGAGCTGTACGCCGAGTGGTCGGAGGTCGTGTCCACGAACTTCCGGGACGCCTCCGGGCCGGCCATGACC
GAGATCGGCGAGCAGCCGTGGGGGCGGGAGTTCGCCCTGCGCGACCCGGCCGGCAACTGCGTGCACTTCG
TGGCCGAGGAGCAGGACTGACACGTGCTACGAGATTTCGATTCCACCGCCGCCTTCTATGAAAGGTTGGG
CTTCGGAATCGTTTTCCGGGACGCCGGCTGGATGATCCTCCAGCGCGGGGATCTCATGCTGGAGTTCTTC
GCCCACCCCAACTTGTTTATTGCAGCTTATAATGGTTACAAATAAAGCAATAGCATCACAAATTTCACAA
ATAAAGCATTTTTTTCACTGCATTCTAGTTGTGGTTTGTCCAAACTCATCAATGTATCTTATCATGTCTG
TATACCGTCGACCTCTAGCTAGAGCTTGGCGTAATCATGGTCATAGCTGTTTCCTGTGTGAAATTGTTAT
CCGCTCACAATTCCACACAACATACGAGCCGGAAGCATAAAGTGTAAAGCCTGGGGTGCCTAATGAGTGA
GCTAACTCACATTAATTGCGTTGCGCTCACTGCCCGCTTTCCAGTCGGGAAACCTGTCGTGCCAGCTGCA
TTAATGAATCGGCCAACGCGCGGGGAGAGGCGGTTTGCGTATTGGGCGCTCTTCCGCTTCCTCGCTCACT
GACTCGCTGCGCTCGGTCGTTCGGCTGCGGCGAGCGGTATCAGCTCACTCAAAGGCGGTAATACGGTTAT
CCACAGAATCAGGGGATAACGCAGGAAAGAACATGTGAGCAAAAGGCCAGCAAAAGGCCAGGAACCGTAA
AAAGGCCGCGTTGCTGGCGTTTTTCCATAGGCTCCGCCCCCCTGACGAGCATCACAAAAATCGACGCTCA
AGTCAGAGGTGGCGAAACCCGACAGGACTATAAAGATACCAGGCGTTTCCCCCTGGAAGCTCCCTCGTGC
GCTCTCCTGTTCCGACCCTGCCGCTTACCGGATACCTGTCCGCCTTTCTCCCTTCGGGAAGCGTGGCGCT
TTCTCATAGCTCACGCTGTAGGTATCTCAGTTCGGTGTAGGTCGTTCGCTCCAAGCTGGGCTGTGTGCAC
GAACCCCCCGTTCAGCCCGACCGCTGCGCCTTATCCGGTAACTATCGTCTTGAGTCCAACCCGGTAAGAC
ACGACTTATCGCCACTGGCAGCAGCCACTGGTAACAGGATTAGCAGAGCGAGGTATGTAGGCGGTGCTAC
AGAGTTCTTGAAGTGGTGGCCTAACTACGGCTACACTAGAAGAACAGTATTTGGTATCTGCGCTCTGCTG
AAGCCAGTTACCTTCGGAAAAAGAGTTGGTAGCTCTTGATCCGGCAAACAAACCACCGCTGGTAGCGGTG
GTTTTTTTGTTTGCAAGCAGCAGATTACGCGCAGAAAAAAAGGATCTCAAGAAGATCCTTTGATCTTTTC
TACGGGGTCTGACGCTCAGTGGAACGAAAACTCACGTTAAGGGATTTTGGTCATGAGATTATCAAAAAGG
ATCTTCACCTAGATCCTTTTAAATTAAAAATGAAGTTTTAAATCAATCTAAAGTATATATGAGTAAACTT
GGTCTGACAGTTACCAATGCTTAATCAGTGAGGCACCTATCTCAGCGATCTGTCTATTTCGTTCATCCAT
AGTTGCCTGACTCCCCGTCGTGTAGATAACTACGATACGGGAGGGCTTACCATCTGGCCCCAGTGCTGCA
ATGATACCGCGAGACCCACGCTCACCGGCTCCAGATTTATCAGCAATAAACCAGCCAGCCGGAAGGGCCG
AGCGCAGAAGTGGTCCTGCAACTTTATCCGCCTCCATCCAGTCTATTAATTGTTGCCGGGAAGCTAGAGT
AAGTAGTTCGCCAGTTAATAGTTTGCGCAACGTTGTTGCCATTGCTACAGGCATCGTGGTGTCACGCTCG
TCGTTTGGTATGGCTTCATTCAGCTCCGGTTCCCAACGATCAAGGCGAGTTACATGATCCCCCATGTTGT
GCAAAAAAGCGGTTAGCTCCTTCGGTCCTCCGATCGTTGTCAGAAGTAAGTTGGCCGCAGTGTTATCACT
CATGGTTATGGCAGCACTGCATAATTCTCTTACTGTCATGCCATCCGTAAGATGCTTTTCTGTGACTGGT
GAGTACTCAACCAAGTCATTCTGAGAATAGTGTATGCGGCGACCGAGTTGCTCTTGCCCGGCGTCAATAC
GGGATAATACCGCGCCACATAGCAGAACTTTAAAAGTGCTCATCATTGGAAAACGTTCTTCGGGGCGAAA
ACTCTCAAGGATCTTACCGCTGTTGAGATCCAGTTCGATGTAACCCACTCGTGCACCCAACTGATCTTCA
GCATCTTTTACTTTCACCAGCGTTTCTGGGTGAGCAAAAACAGGAAGGCAAAATGCCGCAAAAAAGGGAA
TAAGGGCGACACGGAAATGTTGAATACTCATACTCTTCCTTTTTCAATATTATTGAAGCATTTATCAGGG
TTATTGTCTCATGAGCGGATACATATTTGAATGTATTTAGAAAAATAAACAAATAGGGGTTCCGCGCACA
TTTCCCCGAAAAGTGCCACCTGACGTCGACGGATCGGGAGATCTCCCGATCCCCTATGGTGCACTCTCAG
TACAATCTGCTCTGATGCCGCATAGTTAAGCCAGTATCTG
